>Addgene plasmid #225599 | pGEL1028 | depositor partial sequence | sequence record 442129 | Mb3Cas12a-RRR variant sequence for pGEL1028
ATGCTCTTCCAGGACTTCACCCACCTCTACCCACTGTCCAAGACAGTGCGGTTCGAGCTGAAGCCTATCG
GCAAGACCCTCGAGCACATTCATGCCAAGAACTTCCTCAATCAGGACGAGACAATGGCCGATATGTACCA
GAAGGTCAAGGCGATCCTGGACGATTACCATAGGGACTTCATTGCCGATATGATGGGCGAGGTGAAGCTC
ACCAAGCTGGCGGAGTTCTACGATGTCTACCTGAAGTTCCGCAAGAACCCAAAGGACGATGGCCTCCAGA
AGCAGCTCAAGGACCTCCAGGCCGTGCTGCGGAAGGAGATCGTCAAGCCTATTGGCAATGGCGGCAAGTA
CAAGGCCGGCTACGATAGGCTGTTCGGCGCGAAGCTCTTCAAGGACGGCAAGGAGCTCGGCGATCTGGCC
AAGTTCGTGATTGCCCAGGAGGGAGAGTCCAGCCCTAAGCTCGCCCACCTGGCGCATTTCGAGAAGTTCT
CAACCTACTTCACAGGCTTCCACAGGAACAGGAAGAATATGTACTCTGACGAGGATAAGCACACCGCCAT
CGCGTACCGGCTGATTCATGAGAACCTCCCGAGGTTCATTGATAATCTCCAGATCCTGGCCACCATTAAG
CAGAAGCATTCCGCGCTGTACGACCAGATCATTAACGAGCTCACAGCCAGCGGCCTCGATGTCTCACTGG
CGTCTCACCTCGACGGCTACCATAAGCTCCTGACACAGGAGGGCATCACCGCCTACAATACACTCCTGGG
CGGCATTTCAGGAGAGGCCGGCAGCCGCAAGATCCAGGGCATTAACGAGCTCATCAATTCACACCATAAC
CAGCACTGCCATAAGTCTGAGAGGATCGCCAAGCTCCGCCCGCTGCACAAGCAGATTCTGTCCGATGGCA
TGGGCGTGTCCTTCCTCCCAAGCAAGTTCGCCGACGATAGCGAGGTGTGCCAGGCGGTCAACGAGTTCTA
CCGGCATTACGCCGACGTGTTCGCGAAGGTCCAGTCCCTCTTCGATGGCTTCGACGATTACCAGAAGGAC
GGCATCTACGTCGAGTACAAGAACCTCAATGAGCTGAGCAAGCAGGCCTTCGGCGATTTCGCCCTCCTGG
GCAGGGTGCTGGATGGATACTACGTCGATGTGGTCAATCCGGAGTTCAACGAGCGCTTCGCCAAGGCGAA
GACCGATAACGCCAAGGCGAAGCTCACAAAGGAGAAGGACAAGTTCATTAAGGGAGTGCACTCACTGGCC
AGCCTGGAGCAGGCCATTGAGCACTACACCGCCAGGCATGACGATGAGTCAGTGCAGGCCGGCAAGCTGG
GACAGTACTTCAAGCATGGCCTCGCCGGCGTGGACAACCCAATCCAGAAGATTCACAACAATCATAGCAC
AATCAAGGGCTTCCTCGAGCGGGAGCGCCCGGCCGGCGAGAGGGCCCTGCCAAAGATCAAGTCCGATAAG
TCTCCAGAGATTCGGCAGCTGAAGGAACTCCTGGACAACGCCCTCAATGTCGCCCACTTCGCGAAGCTCC
TGACCACAAAGACCACACTCCATAATCAGGATGGCAACTTCTACGGCGAGTTCGGCGCGCTGTACGACGA
GCTCGCCAAGATCGCGACCCTGTACAACAAGGTGCGCGATTACCTCTCACAGAAGCCTTTCTCTACCGAG
AAGTACAAGCTCAACTTCGGCAATCCGACACTCCTGCGGGGCTGGGACCTGAACAGGGAGAAGGATAATT
TCGGCGTCATCCTGCAGAAGGACGGCTGCTACTACCTCGCCCTCCTGGATAAGGCGCACAAGAAGGTGTT
CGACAACGCCCCGAATACAGGCAAGAGCGTCTACCAGAAGATGATCTACAAGCTCCTGCCGGGCCCAAAC
AAGATGCTGCCAAAGGTGTTCTTCGCGAAGTCCAACCTCGATTACTACAATCCTAGCGCCGAGCTCCTGG
ACAAGTACGCGCAGGGCACCCACAAGAAGGGCGACAACTTCAATCTGAAGGATTGCCATGCCCTCATCGA
CTTCTTCAAGGCGGGCATTAATAAGCACCCGGAGTGGCAGCATTTCGGCTTCAAGTTCTCCCCAACATCA
TCTTACCAGGACCTCAGCGATTTCTACCGCGAGGTGGAGCCACAGGGCTACCAGGTGAAGTTCGTGGACA
TCAACGCCGATTACATTAATGAGCTCGTCGAGCAGGGCCAGCTCTACCTGTTCCAGATCTACAACAAGGA
TTTCTCCCCAAAGGCCCACGGCAAGCCTAATCTCCATACCCTGTACTTCAAGGCGCTGTTCAGCGAGGAC
AACCTCGTGAATCCTATCTACAAGCTCAACGGCGAGGCCGAGATTTTCTACCGGAAGGCGTCCCTGGATA
TGAACGAGACAACAATTCACAGGGCCGGCGAGGTGCTCGAGAACAAGAATCCTGACAACCCGAAGAAGCG
CCAGTTCGTCTACGACATCATTAAGGATAAGCGGTACACACAGGATAAGTTCATGCTCCATGTGCCGATC
ACCATGAATTTCGGCGTCCAGGGCATGACAATTAAGGAGTTCAATAAGAAGGTGAACCAGTCAATCCAGC
AGTACGATGAGGTGAACGTCATTGGAATTGATCGCGGCGAGAGGCACCTCCTGTACCTCACCGTCATCAA
TTCTAAGGGCGAGATTCTGGAGCAGAGGTCACTCAACGATATCACCACAGCCTCTGCGAATGGCACACAG
ATGACCACACCATACCATAAGATCCTGGACAAGAGGGAGATTGAGAGGCTCAATGCCCGGGTGGGATGGG
GCGAGATCGAGACAATCAAGGAGCTGAAGTCAGGCTACCTCTCTCACGTGGTCCATCAGATCAGCCAGCT
CATGCTGAAGTACAACGCCATTGTGGTCCTCGAGGACCTGAATTTCGGCTTCAAGCGGGGCAGGTTCAAG
GTGGAGAAGCAGATCTACCAGAACTTCGAGAATGCGCTGATTAAGAAGCTCAACCACCTCGTCCTGAAGG
ATAAGGCCGACGATGAGATCGGCTCATACAAGAATGCGCTCCAGCTGACCAACAATTTCACAGACCTGAA
GTCTATCGGCAAGCAGACCGGCTTCCTCTTCTACGTGCCTGCCTGGAACACCTCAAAGATTGATCCGGAG
ACAGGCTTCGTGGACCTCCTGAAGCCTCGCTACGAGAACATTGCCCAGTCTCAGGCGTTCTTCGGCAAGT
TCGATAAGATCTGCTACAATGCGGACCGGGGCTACTTCGAGTTCCACATTGATTACGCCAAGTTCAACGA
CAAGGCGAAGAATTCCAGGCAGATCTGGAAGATTTGCAGCCATGGCGATAAGCGCTACGTGTACGACAAG
ACCGCCAACCAGAATAAGGGCGCGACAATCGGCGTGAACGTCAATGATGAGCTCAAGTCACTGTTCACCC
GGTACCACATTAACGACAAGCAGCCAAATCTCGTCATGGATATCTGCCAGAACAATGACAAGGAGTTCCA
TAAGTCTCTGATGTACCTCCTGAAGACACTCCTGGCCCTCAGGTACTCAAACGCCTCCAGCGACGAGGAT
TTCATCCTCTCTCCTGTGGCCAACGATGAGGGCGTCTTCTTCAATTCAGCACTGGCCGATGATACACAGC
CACAGAATGCGGATGCCAACGGCGCATACCACATTGCCCTCAAGGGCCTGTGGCTCCTGAATGAGCTCAA
GAACTCAGACGATCTGAACAAGGTGAAGCTCGCCATTGACAATCAGACATGGCTGAATTTCGCGCAGAAC
CGC
