[The description below was written by a language model from this plasmid's Addgene catalogue record.]
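Description:
pGEL1028 is an empty-backbone CRISPR vector for genome editing in maize, built on the pTrans230d backbone. It carries Mb3Cas12a-RRR, an engineered variant of the Mb3Cas12a nuclease with three arginine substitutions (D172R, N573R and K579R). The associated work describes Mb3Cas12a systems of this type as PAM-relaxed and temperature-tolerant. The vector uses a single transcript unit (STU) architecture, in which the nuclease and its crRNA are expressed together from one transcript rather than from separate promoters. This design suits Cas12a enzymes, which can process their own crRNA arrays, and it lends itself to both single-target and multiplexed editing. The record does not name the promoter driving the transcript unit, the terminator, or any RNA-processing elements between the nuclease and guide portions.

In bacteria the plasmid is selected with kanamycin. It is propagated in a ccdB-tolerant strain, which implies that the backbone carries a ccdB counter-selection cassette. In empty vectors this cassette usually marks the site where user-designed crRNA sequences are inserted and is displaced on successful cloning, but the record does not describe the cloning site or method. Transformed plant tissue is selected by Basta (glufosinate) resistance. Origins of replication, copy number and any T-DNA border elements are not stated, and no feature table is provided, so the layout cannot be described further. The intended use is as a recipient vector into which guide sequences are cloned to produce maize editing constructs.
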