Addgene plasmid #225599: pGEL1028
Purpose: (Empty Backbone) The STU backbone vector for maize genome editing is based on Mb3Cas12a-RRR (D172R/N573R/K579R)
Depositing lab: Yong Zhang. Depositing organization: Southwest University (SWU). Publication: PAM-relaxed and temperature-tolerant CRISPR-Mb3Cas12a single transcript unit systems for efficient singular and multiplexed genome editing in rice, maize, and tomato. Liu S, He Y, Fan T, Zhu M, Qi C, Ma Y, Yang M, Yang L, Tang X, Zhou J, Zhong Z, An X, Qi Y, Zhang Y. Plant Biotechnol J. 2024 Oct 10. doi: 10.1111/pbi.14486. PubMed 39387219.
Backbone
  Vector backbone: pTrans230d
  Vector type: CRISPR
  Selectable markers: Basta
Growth in bacteria
  Bacterial resistance: Kanamycin, 50 μg/mL
  Growth temperature: 37°C
  Growth strain: ccdB Survival
  Copy number: Unknown
Terms and licenses: Academic/Nonprofit Terms; Industry Terms: Not Available to Industry
How to cite: pGEL1028 was a gift from Yong Zhang (Addgene plasmid # 225599 ; http://n2t.net/addgene:225599 ; RRID:Addgene_225599)
